Addgene plasmid #222952: pQA-LP573
Purpose: Expresses E40H LoaP
Depositing lab: Adrian Ferré-D'Amaré. Depositing organization: National Heart, Lung, and Blood Institute (NHLBI). Publication: Major-groove sequence-specific RNA recognition by LoaP, a paralog of transcription elongation factor NusG. Elghondakly A, Jermain MD, Winkler WC, Ferre-D'Amare AR. Structure. 2024 Jun 28:S0969-2126(24)00219-3. doi: 10.1016/j.str.2024.06.001. PubMed 38959899.
Backbone
  Vector backbone: pET-19b
  Backbone size w/o insert (bp): 5983
  Total vector size (bp): 6523
  Vector type: Bacterial Expression
Growth in bacteria
  Bacterial resistance: Ampicillin, 100 μg/mL
  Growth temperature: 37°C
  Growth strain: DH5alpha
  Copy number: Low Copy
Gene/Insert
  Gene/Insert name: antiterminator protein LoaP
  Species: Thermoanaerobacter pseudethanolicus ATCC 33223
  Insert size (bp): 540
  Mutation: mutated Glutamate 40 to Histidine
  GenBank ID: ABY95203.1
  Promoter: T7
  Tag / fusion protein: 10xHIS-SUMO (N terminal on backbone)
  Cloning method: Gibson Cloning
  Sequencing primers: 5′ Whole plasmid sequencing
Terms and licenses: Academic/Nonprofit Terms; Industry Terms: Not Available to Industry
How to cite: pQA-LP573 was a gift from Adrian Ferré-D'Amaré (Addgene plasmid # 222952 ; http://n2t.net/addgene:222952 ; RRID:Addgene_222952)
