[The description below was written by a language model from this plasmid's Addgene catalogue record and pLannotate feature annotations shown in this document.]
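Description:
pQA-LP573 is a 6.5 kb bacterial expression plasmid built on a pET-19b backbone for producing a point mutant of the antiterminator protein LoaP from Thermoanaerobacter pseudethanolicus ATCC 33223 in E. coli. It replicates from a pBR322-type ColE1 origin. The bom mobility region and the rop gene are also present, which fits the catalogue's low-copy designation. Selection is by ampicillin through the β-lactamase (AmpR) gene and its own promoter. The scattered tetracycline-resistance fragments and tet promoter in the annotation are non-functional remnants of the pBR322 ancestry of pET vectors.

The roughly 540 bp LoaP coding sequence carries a glutamate-to-histidine substitution at position 40 (E40H) and was inserted by Gibson cloning. The automated annotation does not call the insert itself, but the unannotated interval between the SUMO fragment and the T7 terminator region fits its position. Expression is driven by a T7 promoter followed by a lac operator and the T7 gene 10 ribosome binding site, and it ends at the T7 terminator. The plasmid-borne lacI gene supplies repressor, so transcription stays off until induction with IPTG in a host that provides T7 RNA polymerase. The protein is made with an N-terminal 10xHis-SUMO fusion contributed by the backbone. The annotation picks this up as a short His-tag match (labelled capTEV fragment) and a SUMO-family fragment. The His tag allows metal-affinity purification, and SUMO fusions generally aid solubility and can be removed with a SUMO-specific protease.

LoaP is a paralog of the transcription elongation factor NusG. The associated study concerns its sequence-specific recognition of RNA, so this mutant was presumably made for recombinant protein production to probe the role of that residue, although the record does not state this.
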