Features (pLannotate 1.2.2; 20 found; start..end, strand, type, name):
      1..589     +  rep_origin     ori: high-copy-number ColE1/pMB1/pBR322/pUC origin of replication
    775..914     -  misc_feature   bom: basis of mobility region from pBR322
   1016..1207    -  CDS            rop: Rop protein, which maintains plasmids at low copy number; rop
   1224..1604    +  CDS            YPB1_ECOLX: Protein predicted: Swiss-Prot protein existence level 4. From Escherichia coli.
   1846..2470    -  CDS            TcR (fragment): tetracycline efflux protein; tet; confers resistance to tetracycline
   2485..2506    -  protein_bind   CAP binding site: CAP binding activates transcription in the presence of cAMP. E. coli catabolite activator protein
   2519..3600    -  CDS            lacI: lac repressor; lacI; The lac repressor binds to the lac operator to inhibit transcription in E. coli. This inhibition can be relieved by adding lactose or isopropyl-β-D-thiogalactopyranoside (IPTG).
   3601..3678    -  promoter       lacI promoter: lacI
   3686..3965    -  CDS            TcR (fragment): tetracycline efflux protein; tet; confers resistance to tetracycline
   3991..4009    +  promoter       T7 promoter: promoter for bacteriophage T7 RNA polymerase
   4010..4034    +  protein_bind   lac operator: The lac repressor binds to the lac operator to inhibit transcription in E. coli. This inhibition can be relieved by adding lactose or isopropyl-β-D-thiogalactopyranoside (IPTG). lac repressor encoded by lacI
   4049..4071    +  RBS            RBS: efficient ribosome binding site from bacteriophage T7 gene 10 (Olins and Rangwala, 1989)
   4084..4101    +  CDS            capTEV™ (fragment): composite tag for in vivo biotinylation, TEV protease cleavage, and 6xHis tagging
   4138..4386    +  CDS            SUMO1 (fragment): SUMO1_ARATH - Also known as SMT3, SUM1. Experimental evidence at protein level: Swiss-Prot protein existence level 1. Ubiquitin-like protein which can be covalently attached to target lysines as a monomer. Does not seem to be involved in protein degradation and may function as an antagonist of ubiquitin in the degradation process. Required for the massive protein sumoylation in the nucleus induced by heat shock and controlled by SIZ1. Involved in the regulation of the heat stress transcription factor HSFA2 in acquired thermotolerance. From Arabidopsis thaliana (Mouse-ear cress).
   4964..5013    +  CDS            SET1 (fragment): solubility-enhancement tag derived from T7 phage gene 10B
   5021..5068    +  terminator     T7 terminator: transcription terminator for bacteriophage T7 RNA polymerase
   5091..5195    -  CDS            TcR (fragment): tetracycline efflux protein; tet; confers resistance to tetracycline
   5243..5271    -  promoter       tet promoter: E. coli promoter for tetracycline efflux protein gene
   5388..5492    +  promoter       AmpR promoter: bla
   5493..6353    +  CDS            AmpR: β-lactamase; bla; confers resistance to ampicillin, carbenicillin, and related antibiotics
>Addgene plasmid #222952 | pQA-LP573 | addgene full sequence | sequence record 441811 | Addgene NGS Result
TTGAGATCCTTTTTTTCTGCGCGTAATCTGCTGCTTGCAAACAAAAAAACCACCGCTACCAGCGGTGGTT
TGTTTGCCGGATCAAGAGCTACCAACTCTTTTTCCGAAGGTAACTGGCTTCAGCAGAGCGCAGATACCAA
ATACTGTCCTTCTAGTGTAGCCGTAGTTAGGCCACCACTTCAAGAACTCTGTAGCACCGCCTACATACCT
CGCTCTGCTAATCCTGTTACCAGTGGCTGCTGCCAGTGGCGATAAGTCGTGTCTTACCGGGTTGGACTCA
AGACGATAGTTACCGGATAAGGCGCAGCGGTCGGGCTGAACGGGGGGTTCGTGCACACAGCCCAGCTTGG
AGCGAACGACCTACACCGAACTGAGATACCTACAGCGTGAGCTATGAGAAAGCGCCACGCTTCCCGAAGG
GAGAAAGGCGGACAGGTATCCGGTAAGCGGCAGGGTCGGAACAGGAGAGCGCACGAGGGAGCTTCCAGGG
GGAAACGCCTGGTATCTTTATAGTCCTGTCGGGTTTCGCCACCTCTGACTTGAGCGTCGATTTTTGTGAT
GCTCGTCAGGGGGGCGGAGCCTATGGAAAAACGCCAGCAACGCGGCCTTTTTACGGTTCCTGGCCTTTTG
CTGGCCTTTTGCTCACATGTTCTTTCCTGCGTTATCCCCTGATTCTGTGGATAACCGTATTACCGCCTTT
GAGTGAGCTGATACCGCTCGCCGCAGCCGAACGACCGAGCGCAGCGAGTCAGTGAGCGAGGAAGCGGAAG
AGCGCCTGATGCGGTATTTTCTCCTTACGCATCTGTGCGGTATTTCACACCGCAATGGTGCACTCTCAGT
ACAATCTGCTCTGATGCCGCATAGTTAAGCCAGTATACACTCCGCTATCGCTACGTGACTGGGTCATGGC
TGCGCCCCGACACCCGCCAACACCCGCTGACGCGCCCTGACGGGCTTGTCTGCTCCCGGCATCCGCTTAC
AGACAAGCTGTGACCGTCTCCGGGAGCTGCATGTGTCAGAGGTTTTCACCGTCATCACCGAAACGCGCGA
GGCAGCTGCGGTAAAGCTCATCAGCGTGGTCGTGAAGCGATTCACAGATGTCTGCCTGTTCATCCGCGTC
CAGCTCGTTGAGTTTCTCCAGAAGCGTTAATGTCTGGCTTCTGATAAAGCGGGCCATGTTAAGGGCGGTT
TTTTCCTGTTTGGTCACTGATGCCTCCGTGTAAGGGGGATTTCTGTTCATGGGGGTAATGATACCGATGA
AACGAGAGAGGATGCTCACGATACGGGTTACTGATGATGAACATGCCCGGTTACTGGAACGTTGTGAGGG
TAAACAACTGGCGGTATGGATGCGGCGGGACCAGAGAAAAATCACTCAGGGTCAATGCCAGCGCTTCGTT
AATACAGATGTAGGTGTTCCACAGGGTAGCCAGCAGCATCCTGCGATGCAGATCCGGAACATAATGGTGC
AGGGCGCTGACTTCCGCGTTTCCAGACTTTACGAAACACGGAAACCGAAGACCATTCATGTTGTTGCTCA
GGTCGCAGACGTTTTGCAGCAGCAGTCGCTTCACGTTCGCTCGCGTATCGGTGATTCATTCTGCTAACCA
GTAAGGCAACCCCGCCAGCCTAGCCGGGTCCTCAACGACAGGAGCACGATCATGCGCACCCGTGGCCAGG
ACCCAACGCTGCCCGAGATGCGCCGCGTGCGGCTGCTGGAGATGGCGGACGCGATGGATATGTTCTGCCA
AGGGTTGGTTTGCGCATTCACAGTTCTCCGCAAGAATTGATTGGCTCCAATTCTTGGAGTGGTGAATCCG
TTAGCGAGGTGCCGCCGGCTTCCATTCAGGTCGAGGTGGCCCGGCTCCATGCACCGCGACGCAACGCGGG
GAGGCAGACAAGGTATAGGGCGGCGCCTACAATCCATGCCAACCCGTTCCATGTGCTCGCCGAGGCGGCA
TAAATCGCCGTGACGATCAGCGGTCCAATGATCGAAGTTAGGCTGGTAAGAGCCGCGAGCGATCCTTGAA
GCTGTCCCTGATGGTCGTCATCTACCTGCCTGGACAGCATGGCCTGCAACGCGGGCATCCCGATGCCGCC
GGAAGCGAGAAGAATCATAATGGGGAAGGCCATCCAGCCTCGCGTCGCGAACGCCAGCAAGACGTAGCCC
AGCGCGTCGGCCGCCATGCCGGCGATAATGGCCTGCTTCTCGCCGAAACGTTTGGTGGCGGGACCAGTGA
CGAAGGCTTGAGCGAGGGCGTGCAAGATTCCGAATACCGCAAGCGACAGGCCGATCATCGTCGCGCTCCA
GCGAAAGCGGTCCTCGCCGAAAATGACCCAGAGCGCTGCCGGCACCTGTCCTACGAGTTGCATGATAAAG
AAGACAGTCATAAGTGCGGCGACGATAGTCATGCCCCGCGCCCACCGGAAGGAGCTGACTGGGTTGAAGG
CTCTCAAGGGCATCGGTCGAGATCCCGGTGCCTAATGAGTGAGCTAACTTACATTAATTGCGTTGCGCTC
ACTGCCCGCTTTCCAGTCGGGAAACTGTCGTGCCAGCTGCATTAATGAATCGGCCAACGCGCGGGGAGAG
GCGGTTTGCGTATTGGGCGCCAGGGTGGTTTTTCTTTTCACCAGTGAGACGGGCAACAGCTGATTGCCCT
TCACCGCCTGGCCCTGAGAGAGTTGCAGCAAGCGGTCCACGCTGGTTTGCCCCAGCAGGCGAAAATCCTG
TTTGATGGTGGTTAACGGCGGGATATAACATGAGCTGTCTTCGGTATCGTCGTATCCCACTACCGAGATA
TCCGCACCAACGCGCAGCCCGGACTCGGTAATGGCGCGCATTGCGCCCAGCGCCATCTGATCGTTGGCAA
CCAGCATCGCAGTGGGAACGATGCCCTCATTCAGCATTTGCATGGTTTGTTGAAAACCGGACATGGCACT
CCAGTCGCCTTCCCGTTCCGCTATCGGCTGAATTTGATTGCGAGTGAGATATTTATGCCAGCCAGCCAGA
CGCAGACGCGCCGAGACAGAACTTAATGGGCCCGCTAACAGCGCGATTTGCTGGTGACCCAATGCGACCA
GATGCTCCACGCCCAGTCGCGTACCGTCTTCATGGGAGAAAATAATACTGTTGATGGGTGTCTGGTCAGA
GACATCAAGAAATAACGCCGGAACATTAGTGCAGGCAGCTTCCACAGCAATGGCATCCTGGTCATCCAGC
GGATAGTTAATGATCAGCCCACTGACGCGTTGCGCGAGAAGATTGTGCACCGCCGCTTTACAGGCTTCGA
CGCCGCTTCGTTCTACCATCGACACCACCACGCTGGCACCCAGTTGATCGGCGCGAGATTTAATCGCCGC
GACAATTTGCGACGGCGCGTGCAGGGCCAGACTGGAGGTGGCAACGCCAATCAGCAACGACTGTTTGCCC
GCCAGTTGTTGTGCCACGCGGTTGGGAATGTAATTCAGCTCCGCCATCGCCGCTTCCACTTTTTCCCGCG
TTTTCGCAGAAACGTGGCTGGCCTGGTTCACCACGCGGGAAACGGTCTGATAAGAGACACCGGCATACTC
TGCGACATCGTATAACGTTACTGGTTTCACATTCACCACCCTGAATTGACTCTCTTCCGGGCGCTATCAT
GCCATACCGCGAAAGGTTTTGCGCCATTCGATGGTGTCCGGGATCTCGACGCTCTCCCTTATGCGACTCC
TGCATTAGGAAGCAGCCCAGTAGTAGGTTGAGGCCGTTGAGCACCGCCGCCGCAAGGAATGGTGCATGCA
AGGAGATGGCGCCCAACAGTCCCCCGGCCACGGGGCCTGCCACCATACCCACGCCGAAACAAGCGCTCAT
GAGCCCGAAGTGGCGAGCCCGATCTTCCCCATCGGTGATGTCGGCGATATAGGCGCCAGCAACCGCACCT
GTGGCGCCGGTGATGCCGGCCACGATGCGTCCGGCGTAGAGGATCGAGATCGATCTCGATCCCGCGAAAT
TAATACGACTCACTATAGGGGAATTGTGAGCGGATAACAATTCCCCTCTAGAAATAATTTTGTTTAACTT
TAAGAAGGAGATATACCATGGGCCATCATCATCATCATCATCATCATCATCACAGCAGCGGCCATATCGA
CGACGACGACAAGCATAGCCACATTAACTTAAAAGTAAAGGGGCAAGATGGGAACGAGGTGTTCTTCCGT
ATCAAGCGCAGTACACAGTTAAAAAAGCTGATGAATGCTTATTGTGATCGTCAATCTGTCGACATGACAG
CAATTGCATTCCTTTTCGATGGGCGTCGTTTGCGTGCAGAACAAACACCCGACGAATTAGAGATGGAAGA
CGGCGATGAAATTGACGCGATGCTTCATCAGACAGGAGGTGCCGGAACAATGAAGAAATGGTACGTGATC
TTCACGCGCTCAGGTTATGAAAACAAAGTTCGTGACATCATCGAAAATTGCTTCAAAGAGGAAGTTAAAT
TACTGATTCCTAAGCGCAAAATTATTCATCGTGTCAAGGGCCAACCCGTTGAAAAAATCAAATTGCTGTT
TCCTGGTTATGTGTTTGTAAATGCAGAAATGTCTGATGATCTTTATTACAAGATTAGTGAAGTACTGAAG
CGCGGTATCTTCTTGAAGGAGGGAAAGCGCCCCGCTTTCGTTAAAGAAGAAGAAATGAAAATTATTTTAA
GTTTGACAAAGAATTCGGATCTTATTGATCTTAGTAAGGGTATTATGGAGGGAGAACGCGTAAAAATCAT
CGAAGGGCCGTTAAAAGGGTACGAAGGCCTTATTAAAAAGATTGATAAACGTAAAAAGCGTGCTAAGGTT
ATCTTTAGCATTGCAGGGGAATTAAAATCTGTGGATTTGGCGATCGAGGTTATGGAGAACGTCAGCGAGC
AGCAGCGTTCCTTGGTCTACGCGTGTTGACATATGCTCGAGGATCCTGATTAATTGAGATCCGGCTGCTA
ACAAAGCCCGAAAGGAAGCTGAGTTGGCTGCTGCCACCGCTGAGCAATAACTAGCATAACCCCTTGGGGC
CTCTAAACGGGTCTTGAGGGGTTTTTTGCTGAAAGGAGGAACTATATCCGGATATCCCGCAAGAGGCCCG
GCAGTACCGGCATAACCAAGCCTATGCCTACAGCATCCAGGGTGACGGTGCCGAGGATGACGATGAGCGC
ATTGTTAGATTTCATACACGGTGCCTGACTGCGTTAGCAATTTAACTGTGATAAACTACCGCATTAAAGC
TTATCGATGATAAGCTGTCAAACATGAGAATTAATTCTTGAAGACGAAAGGGCCTCGTGATACGCCTATT
TTTATAGGTTAATGTCATGATAATAATGGTTTCTTAGACGTCAGGTGGCACTTTTCGGGGAAATGTGCGC
GGAACCCCTATTTGTTTATTTTTCTAAATACATTCAAATATGTATCCGCTCATGAGACAATAACCCTGAT
AAATGCTTCAATAATATTGAAAAAGGAAGAGTATGAGTATTCAACATTTCCGTGTCGCCCTTATTCCCTT
TTTTGCGGCATTTTGCCTTCCTGTTTTTGCTCACCCAGAAACGCTGGTGAAAGTAAAAGATGCTGAAGAT
CAGTTGGGTGCACGAGTGGGTTACATCGAACTGGATCTCAACAGCGGTAAGATCCTTGAGAGTTTTCGCC
CCGAAGAACGTTTTCCAATGATGAGCACTTTTAAAGTTCTGCTATGTGGCGCGGTATTATCCCGTGTTGA
CGCCGGGCAAGAGCAACTCGGTCGCCGCATACACTATTCTCAGAATGACTTGGTTGAGTACTCACCAGTC
ACAGAAAAGCATCTTACGGATGGCATGACAGTAAGAGAATTATGCAGTGCTGCCATAACCATGAGTGATA
ACACTGCGGCCAACTTACTTCTGACAACGATCGGAGGACCGAAGGAGCTAACCGCTTTTTTGCACAACAT
GGGGGATCATGTAACTCGCCTTGATCGTTGGGAACCGGAGCTGAATGAAGCCATACCAAACGACGAGCGT
GACACCACGATGCCTGCAGCAATGGCAACAACGTTGCGCAAACTATTAACTGGCGAACTACTTACTCTAG
CTTCCCGGCAACAATTAATAGACTGGATGGAGGCGGATAAAGTTGCAGGACCACTTCTGCGCTCGGCCCT
TCCGGCTGGCTGGTTTATTGCTGATAAATCTGGAGCCGGTGAGCGTGGGTCTCGCGGTATCATTGCAGCA
CTGGGGCCAGATGGTAAGCCCTCCCGTATCGTAGTTATCTACACGACGGGGAGTCAGGCAACTATGGATG
AACGAAATAGACAGATCGCTGAGATAGGTGCCTCACTGATTAAGCATTGGTAACTGTCAGACCAAGTTTA
CTCATATATACTTTAGATTGATTTAAAACTTCATTTTTAATTTAAAAGGATCTAGGTGAAGATCCTTTTT
GATAATCTCATGACCAAAATCCCTTAACGTGAGTTTTCGTTCCACTGAGCGTCAGACCCCGTAGAAAAGA
TCAAAGGATCTTC
